Addgene plasmid #149261: pGBW-m4046940
Purpose: Bacterial expression plasmid for SARS-CoV-2 RNA-dependent RNA polymerase
Depositing lab: Ginkgo Bioworks & Benjie Chen. Depositing organization: Ginkgo Bioworks.
Backbone
  Vector backbone: ori-013 - marker | cmR
  Backbone size w/o insert (bp): 1462
  Vector type: Bacterial Expression
Growth in bacteria
  Bacterial resistance: Chloramphenicol, 25 μg/mL
  Growth temperature: 30°C
  Growth strain: DH5alpha
  Copy number: High Copy
Gene/Insert
  Gene/Insert name: SARS-CoV-2 RNA-dependent RNA polymerase
  Species: Escherichia coli str. K-12 substr. MG1655; Severe acute respiratory syndrome coronavirus 2
  Insert size (bp): 2789
  Mutation: wt
  Entrez Gene: ORF1ab (a.k.a. GU280_gp01)
  Promoter: Promoter | pT7 ; Operator | lacO ; RBS | T7_rbs ; Start Codon | ATG
  Tag / fusion protein: Cleavable TEV;StrepII (C terminal on backbone)
  Cloning method: Unknown
Resource information
  A portion of this plasmid was derived from a plasmid made by: GinkgoBioworks
Depositor comments: NCBI Reference Sequence: YP_009725307.1 NGS used for QC was performed by Ginkgo and may not fully cover the entire plasmid.
How to cite: pGBW-m4046940 was a gift from Ginkgo Bioworks & Benjie Chen (Addgene plasmid # 149261 ; http://n2t.net/addgene:149261 ; RRID:Addgene_149261)
