[The description below was written by a language model from this plasmid's Addgene catalogue record and pLannotate feature annotations shown in this document.]
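Description:
pGBW-m4046940 is a compact bacterial expression plasmid built to produce the SARS-CoV-2 RNA-dependent RNA polymerase in E. coli. The minimal backbone consists of little more than a high-copy ColE1/pUC-type origin of replication and a chloramphenicol acetyltransferase (cat) gene driven by its own promoter, so the plasmid is maintained under chloramphenicol selection. A lambda t0 terminator lies downstream of the cat cassette, where it insulates the adjacent expression unit from read-through transcription.

The expression cassette spans the numbering origin of the circular sequence. A T7 promoter at the end of the record runs directly into a lac operator, followed by the efficient bacteriophage T7 gene 10 ribosome binding site and an ATG start codon. Transcription therefore depends on T7 RNA polymerase supplied by the host and is repressed by lac repressor until it is relieved with IPTG or lactose. No lacI gene is annotated on the plasmid, so repressor would have to come from the host strain.

The open reading frame is annotated as a fragment of the ORF1ab replicase polyprotein. The functional text attached to that automated annotation describes the 2'-O-methyltransferase, but this is generic polyprotein text. The catalogue entry identifies the insert as the wild-type RNA-dependent RNA polymerase portion. According to the record, the protein carries a C-terminal StrepII tag preceded by a TEV protease cleavage site, allowing affinity purification and subsequent tag removal, although these elements are not separately annotated in the feature table.

The construct is suited to recombinant production of the viral polymerase, although the record does not specify downstream uses. The depositor notes that the sequencing used for quality control may not cover the entire plasmid.
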