Features (pLannotate 1.2.2; 8 found; start..end, strand, type, name):
      1..25      +  protein_bind   lac operator: The lac repressor binds to the lac operator to inhibit transcription in E. coli. This inhibition can be relieved by adding lactose or isopropyl-β-D-thiogalactopyranoside (IPTG). lac repressor encoded by lacI
     40..62      +  RBS            RBS: efficient ribosome binding site from bacteriophage T7 gene 10 (Olins and Rangwala, 1989)
     73..2865    +  CDS            rep (fragment): R1AB_SARS2 - Experimental evidence at protein level: Swiss-Prot protein existence level 1. [2'-O-methyltransferase]: Methyltransferase that mediates mRNA cap 2'-O-ribose methylation to the 5'-cap structure of viral mRNAs. N7-methyl guanosine cap is a prerequisite for binding of nsp16. Therefore plays an essential role in viral mRNAs cap methylation which is essential to evade immune system. From Severe acute respiratory syndrome coronavirus 2 (2019-nCoV) (SARS-CoV-2).
   3028..3616    +  rep_origin     ori: high-copy-number ColE1/pMB1/pBR322/pUC origin of replication
   3624..3721    +  promoter       cat promoter: promoter of the E. coli cat gene encoding chloramphenicol acetyltransferase
   3722..4378    +  CDS            cat: CAT_ECOLX - Experimental evidence at protein level: Swiss-Prot protein existence level 1. This enzyme is an effector of chloramphenicol resistance in bacteria. From Escherichia coli. This protein is used as a marker in many commonly used cloning vectors, such as pACYC184.
   4452..4486    +  terminator     lambda t0 terminator: minimal transcription terminator from phage lambda (Scholtissek and Grosse, 1987)
   4514..4532    +  promoter       T7 promoter: promoter for bacteriophage T7 RNA polymerase
>Addgene plasmid #149261 | pGBW-m4046940 | addgene full sequence | sequence record 296392 | Addgene NGS Result
GGAATTGTGAGCGGATAACAATTCCCCTCTAGAAATAATTTTGTTTAACTTTAAGAAGGAGACTCTTCTA
TGGCTGATGCACAATCGTTTTTAAACCGGGTTTGCGGTGTAAGTGCAGCCCGTCTTACACCGTGCGGCAC
AGGCACTAGTACTGATGTCGTATACAGGGCTTTTGACATCTACAATGATAAAGTAGCTGGTTTTGCTAAA
TTCCTAAAAACTAATTGTTGTCGCTTCCAAGAAAAGGACGAAGATGACAATTTAATTGATTCTTACTTTG
TAGTTAAGAGACACACTTTCTCTAACTACCAACATGAAGAAACAATTTATAATTTACTTAAGGATTGTCC
AGCTGTTGCTAAACATGACTTCTTTAAGTTTAGAATAGACGGTGACATGGTACCACATATATCACGTCAA
CGTCTTACTAAATACACAATGGCAGACCTCGTCTATGCTTTAAGGCATTTTGATGAAGGTAATTGTGACA
CATTAAAAGAAATACTTGTCACATACAATTGTTGTGATGATGATTATTTCAATAAAAAGGACTGGTATGA
TTTTGTAGAAAACCCAGATATATTACGCGTATACGCCAACTTAGGTGAACGTGTACGCCAAGCTTTGTTA
AAAACAGTACAATTCTGTGATGCCATGCGAAATGCTGGTATTGTTGGTGTACTGACATTAGATAATCAAG
ATCTCAATGGTAACTGGTATGATTTCGGTGATTTCATACAAACCACGCCAGGTAGTGGAGTTCCTGTTGT
AGATTCTTATTATTCATTGTTAATGCCTATATTAACCTTGACCAGGGCTTTAACTGCAGAGTCACATGTT
GACACTGACTTAACAAAGCCTTACATTAAGTGGGATTTGTTAAAATATGACTTCACGGAAGAGAGGTTAA
AACTCTTTGACCGTTATTTTAAATATTGGGATCAGACATACCACCCAAATTGTGTTAACTGTTTGGATGA
CAGATGCATTCTGCATTGTGCAAACTTTAATGTTTTATTCTCTACAGTGTTCCCACCTACAAGTTTTGGA
CCACTAGTGAGAAAAATATTTGTTGATGGTGTTCCATTTGTAGTTTCAACTGGATACCACTTCAGAGAGC
TAGGTGTTGTACATAATCAGGATGTAAACTTACATAGCTCTAGACTTAGTTTTAAGGAATTACTTGTGTA
TGCTGCTGACCCTGCTATGCACGCTGCTTCTGGTAATCTATTACTAGATAAACGCACTACGTGCTTTTCA
GTAGCTGCACTTACTAACAATGTTGCTTTTCAAACTGTCAAACCCGGTAATTTTAACAAAGACTTCTATG
ACTTTGCTGTGTCTAAGGGTTTCTTTAAGGAAGGAAGTTCTGTTGAATTAAAACACTTCTTCTTTGCTCA
GGATGGTAATGCTGCTATCAGCGATTATGACTACTATCGTTATAATCTACCAACAATGTGTGATATCAGA
CAACTACTATTTGTAGTTGAAGTTGTTGATAAGTACTTTGATTGTTACGATGGTGGCTGTATTAATGCTA
ACCAAGTCATCGTCAACAACCTAGACAAATCAGCTGGTTTTCCATTTAATAAATGGGGTAAGGCTAGACT
TTATTATGATTCAATGAGTTATGAGGATCAAGATGCACTTTTCGCATATACAAAACGTAATGTCATCCCT
ACTATAACTCAAATGAATCTTAAGTATGCCATTAGTGCAAAGAATAGAGCTCGCACCGTAGCTGGTGTCT
CTATCTGTAGTACTATGACCAATAGACAGTTTCATCAAAAATTATTGAAATCAATAGCCGCCACTAGAGG
AGCTACTGTAGTAATTGGAACAAGCAAATTCTATGGTGGTTGGCACAACATGTTAAAAACTGTTTATAGT
GATGTAGAAAACCCTCACCTTATGGGTTGGGATTATCCTAAATGTGATAGAGCCATGCCTAACATGCTTA
GAATTATGGCCTCACTTGTTCTTGCTCGCAAACATACAACGTGTTGTAGCTTGTCACACCGTTTCTATAG
ATTAGCTAATGAGTGTGCTCAAGTATTGAGTGAAATGGTCATGTGTGGCGGTTCACTATATGTTAAACCA
GGTGGAACCTCATCAGGAGATGCCACAACTGCTTATGCTAATAGTGTTTTTAACATTTGTCAAGCTGTCA
CGGCCAATGTTAATGCACTTTTATCTACTGATGGTAACAAAATTGCCGATAAGTATGTCCGCAATTTACA
ACACAGACTTTATGAGTGTCTCTATAGAAATAGAGATGTTGACACAGACTTTGTGAATGAGTTTTACGCA
TATTTGCGTAAACATTTCTCAATGATGATACTCTCTGACGATGCTGTTGTGTGTTTCAATAGCACTTATG
CATCTCAAGGTCTAGTGGCTAGCATAAAGAACTTTAAGTCAGTTCTTTATTATCAAAACAATGTTTTTAT
GTCTGAAGCAAAATGTTGGACTGAGACTGACCTTACTAAAGGACCTCATGAATTTTGCTCTCAACATACA
ATGCTAGTTAAACAGGGTGATGATTATGTGTACCTTCCTTACCCAGATCCATCAAGAATCCTAGGGGCCG
GCTGTTTTGTAGATGATATCGTAAAAACAGATGGTACACTTATGATTGAACGGTTCGTGTCTTTAGCTAT
AGATGCTTACCCACTTACTAAACATCCTAATCAGGAGTATGCTGATGTCTTTCATTTGTACTTACAATAC
ATAAGAAAGCTACATGATGAGTTAACAGGACACATGTTAGACATGTATTCTGTTATGCTTACTAATGATA
ACACTTCAAGGTATTGGGAACCTGAGTTTTATGAGGCTATGTACACACCGCATACAGTCTTAGAGAACCT
GTACTTTCAAAGCTGGAGCCATCCGCAGTTTGAAAAATAACCGGCTTATCGGTCAGTTTCACCTGATTTA
CGTAAAAACCCGCTTCGGCGGGTTTTTGCTTTTGGAGGGGCAGAAAGATGAATGACTGTCCACGACGCTA
TACCCAAAAGAAAAAGCTTGAGATCCTTTTTTTCTGCGCGTAATCTGCTGCTTGCAAACAAAAAAACCAC
CGCTACCAGCGGTGGTTTGTTTGCCGGATCAAGAGCTACCAACTCTTTTTCCGAAGGTAACTGGCTTCAG
CAGAGCGCAGATACCAAATACTGTTCTTCTAGTGTAGCCGTAGTTAGGCCACCACTTCAAGAACTCTGTA
GCACCGCCTACATACCTCGCTCTGCTAATCCTGTTACCAGTGGCTGCTGCCAGTGGCGATAAGTCGTGTC
TTACCGGGTTGGACTCAAGACGATAGTTACCGGATAAGGCGCAGCGGTCGGGCTGAACGGGGGGTTCGTG
CACACAGCCCAGCTTGGAGCGAACGACCTACACCGAACTGAGATACCTACAGCGTGAGCTATGAGAAAGC
GCCACGCTTCCCGAAGGGAGAAAGGCGGACAGGTATCCGGTAAGCGGCAGGGTCGGAACAGGAGAGCGCA
CGAGGGAGCTTCCAGGGGGAAACGCCTGGTATCTTTATAGTCCTGTCGGGTTTCGCCACCTCTGACTTGA
GCGTCGATTTTTGTGATGCTCGTCAGGGGGGCGGAGCCTATGGAAATTGATCGGGCACGTAAGAGGTTCC
AACTTTCACCATAATGAAATAAGATCACTACCGGGCGTATTTTTTGAGTTATCGAGATTTTCAGGAGCTA
AGGAAGCTAAAATGGAGAAAAAAATCACTGGATATACCACCGTTGATATATCCCAATGGCATCGTAAAGA
ACATTTTGAGGCATTTCAGTCAGTTGCTCAATGTACCTATAACCAGACCGTTCAGCTGGATATTACGGCC
TTTTTAAAGACCGTAAAGAAAAATAAGCACAAGTTTTATCCGGCCTTTATTCACATTCTTGCCCGCCTGA
TGAATGCTCATCCGGAATTTCGTATGGCAATGAAAGACGGTGAGCTGGTGATATGGGATAGTGTTCACCC
TTGTTACACCGTTTTCCATGAGCAAACTGAAACGTTTTCATCGCTCTGGAGTGAATACCACGACGATTTC
CGGCAGTTTCTACACATATATTCGCAAGATGTGGCGTGTTACGGTGAAAACCTGGCCTATTTCCCTAAAG
GGTTTATTGAGAATATGTTTTTCGTTTCAGCCAATCCCTGGGTGAGTTTCACCAGTTTTGATTTAAACGT
GGCCAATATGGACAACTTCTTCGCCCCCGTTTTCACCATGGGCAAATATTATACGCAAGGCGACAAGGTG
CTGATGCCGCTGGCGATTCAGGTTCATCATGCCGTTTGTGATGGCTTCCATGTCGGCAGAATGCTTAATG
AATTACAACAGTACTGCGATGAGTGGCAGGGCGGGGCGTAATTTGATATCGAGCTCGCTTGGACTCCTGT
TGATAGATCCAGTAATGACCTCAGAACTCCATCTGGATTTGTTCAGAACGCTCGGTTGCCGCCGGGCGTT
TTTTATTGGTCATCGATCTCGATCCCGCGAAATTAATACGACTCACTATAGG
